Addgene plasmid #53933: FAM3B_pCSdest
Depositing lab: Roger Reeves. Depositing organization: Johns Hopkins University and School of Medicine. Publication: Survey of Human Chromosome 21 Gene Expression Effects on Early Development in Danio rerio. Edie S, Zaghloul NA, Leitch CC, Klinedinst DK, Lebron J, Thole JF, McCallion AS, Katsanis N, Reeves RH. G3 (Bethesda). 2018 Jul 2;8(7):2215-2223. doi: 10.1534/g3.118.200144. PubMed 29760202.
Backbone
  Vector backbone: pCSDest
  Backbone manufacturer: Lawson Lab (Addgene Plasmid 22423)
  Backbone size w/o insert (bp): 4095
  Vector type: Mammalian Expression
Growth in bacteria
  Bacterial resistance: Ampicillin, 100 μg/mL
  Growth temperature: 37°C
  Growth strain: Top10
  Copy number: High Copy
Gene/Insert
  Gene/Insert name: FAM3B (alt name: C21orf11)
  Species: H. sapiens (human)
  Insert size (bp): 708
  Entrez Gene: FAM3B (a.k.a. 2-21, C21orf11, C21orf76, ORF9, PANDER, PRED44)
  Promoter: SP6 and CMV
  Cloning method: Gateway Cloning
  Sequencing primers: 5′ CMV-F; 3′ EBV-Rev
Terms and licenses: Academic/Nonprofit Terms; Industry Terms
Depositor comments: NM_058186
How to cite: FAM3B_pCSdest was a gift from Roger Reeves (Addgene plasmid # 53933 ; http://n2t.net/addgene:53933 ; RRID:Addgene_53933)
