[The description below was written by a language model from this plasmid's Addgene catalogue record.]
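Description:
FAM3B_pCSdest is a Gateway-derived expression clone in which the human FAM3B open reading frame (also known as C21orf11 or PANDER; insert of about 708 bp, corresponding to a RefSeq mRNA reference noted by the depositor) has been recombined into the pCSDest destination vector, a roughly 4.1 kb backbone of the pCS2 family. The plasmid is catalogued as a mammalian expression vector, is maintained at high copy in standard E. coli cloning strains and is selected with ampicillin. No feature table accompanies the record, so details such as the origin of replication, the polyadenylation signal and the attB recombination scars expected from Gateway cloning are not explicitly documented here, and no epitope tag or reporter fusion is listed.

The insert sits downstream of two promoters, CMV and SP6, which serve different purposes. The CMV promoter drives strong constitutive transcription by RNA polymerase II when the plasmid is introduced into vertebrate cells. The SP6 phage promoter allows the same template to be used for in vitro transcription, producing synthetic mRNA suitable for microinjection into embryos. This dual arrangement fits the associated study, a survey of how overexpression of human chromosome 21 genes affects early zebrafish (Danio rerio) development. FAM3B is one member of that chromosome 21 clone set, so the construct is best understood as a tool for ectopic expression of this human gene, either as injected mRNA in zebrafish embryos or by direct transfection of cultured cells.
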