>Addgene plasmid #53933 | FAM3B_pCSdest | addgene partial sequence | sequence record 95398 | EBV-rev 5'-GTGGTTTGTCCAAACTCATC-3'
TACGACTCACTATAGTTCTAGAGGCTCGAGAGGATCACCACTTTGTACAAGAAAGCTGGGTTCTAGCTTC
GTTCTTTGGGTATGCAGCCTTCTATCTGGATCTCTGCAGGCCAGCCAGAATATCTGTTGTTCTTAGCATC
AGAGTGGTTGATCTTTTCTCTCTGAATTTCGGAAGGGAGTTCCAAGCCTTTTGCTGCAATAAATACCCAG
CTAGACCTGAATTTCATGTTCCTGATTTCTTTACTTCCAAGTGCTTCTATGGCATTCTTGGCATCGTTAT
TCAGTCTTGTGCTTCCGTCGTCATAGGTCACCATGAAGAGCAGGGATTTTGGAGCAGCACTCTGAATAAA
CTTTGTCATCGGTCCAGAGTTATCGCCTTCATACATATCAAAACATCGTGTTGCTGTCACATTCCCAGTT
ACATAGTTGACAATGGCAATGTTTATTCCTCTGGCAACATTTCCCAGCTGTTCTCCCATAAGTAGGTTAT
CCTCAAAGCAGATTTTGGCGTACTTGCTTCTGCCACCTCCGCTGAGTAACCTGTAGGCATAGGTGTCAGA
TGGGCAGGGAGTCCAGTGGTCACATTTTTGCCTTTTGGGGACTGGAGCTTTGAGGACAGGCCTCTCCCCG
ATGCTGCGGATGCTATAGGCAGCACTGGACAGGGGTGCATCTGGAATGAGCTCTGCGAGCAGGTACCCCG
AATACCAGGCACACAAGGAGGCGAAGACCACGAACACCACCTTGAGCAGGCCACCAGCCAATG
