>Addgene plasmid #53933 | FAM3B_pCSdest | addgene partial sequence | sequence record 95956 | CMV-F 5'-CGCAAATGGGCGGTAGGCGTG-3'
GCATGCTCGTTTAGGGAACCGCCATTCTGCCTGGGGACGTCGGAGCAAGCTTGATTTAGGTGACACTATA
GAATACAAGCTACTTGTTCTTTTTGCAGGATCCCATCGATTCGAATTCAAGGATCACAAGTTTGTACAAA
AAAGCAGGCACCATGCGCCCATTGGCTGGTGGCCTGCTCAAGGTGGTGTTCGTGGTCTTCGCCTCCTTGT
GTGCCTGGTATTCGGGGTACCTGCTCGCAGAGCTCATTCCAGATGCACCCCTGTCCAGTGCTGCCTATAG
CATCCGCAGCATCGGGGAGAGGCCTGTCCTCAAAGCTCCAGTCCCCAAAAGGCAAAAATGTGACCACTGG
ACTCCCTGCCCATCTGACACCTATGCCTACAGGTTACTCAGCGGAGGTGGCAGAAGCAAGTACGCCAAAA
TCTGCTTTGAGGATAACCTACTTATGGGAGAACAGCTGGGAAATGTTGCCAGAGGAATAAACATTGCCAT
TGTCAACTATGTAACTGGGAATGTGACAGCAACACGATGTTTTGATATGTATGAAGGCGATAACTCTGGA
CCGATGACAAAGTTTATTCAGAGTGCTGCTCCAAAATCCCTGCTCTTCATGGTGACCTATGACGACGGAA
GCACAAGACTGAATAACGATGCCAAGAATGCCATAGAAGCACTTGGAAGTAAAGAAATCAGGAACATGAA
ATTCAGGTCTAGCTGGGTATTTATTGCAGCAAAAGGCTTGGAACTCCCTTCCGAAATTCAGAGAGAAAAG
ATCAACCACTCTGATGCTAAGAACAACAGATATTCTGGCTGGCCTGCAGAGATCCAGATAGAAGGCTGCA
TA
